>Addgene plasmid #163429 | Nup54-mEGFP494(flex0) | addgene full sequence | sequence record 321671 | Addgene NGS Result
ATTAGTTCATAGCCCATATATGGAGTTCCGCGTTACATAACTTACGGTAAATGGCCCGCCTGGCTGACCG
CCCAACGACCCCCGCCCATTGACGTCAATAATGACGTATGTTCCCATAGTAACGCCAATAGGGACTTTCC
ATTGACGTCAATGGGTGGAGTATTTACGGTAAACTGCCCACTTGGCAGTACATCAAGTGTATCATATGCC
AAGTACGCCCCCTATTGACGTCAATGACGGTAAATGGCCCGCCTGGCATTATGCCCAGTACATGACCTTA
TGGGACTTTCCTACTTGGCAGTACATCTACGTATTAGTCATCGCTATTACCATGGTGATGCGGTTTTGGC
AGTACATCAATGGGCGTGGATAGCGGTTTGACTCACGGGGATTTCCAAGTCTCCACCCCATTGACGTCAA
TGGGAGTTTGTTTTGGCACCAAAATCAACGGGACTTTCCAAAATGTCGTAACAACTCCGCCCCATTGACG
CAAATGGGCGGTAGGCGTGTACGGTGGGAGGTCTATATAAGCAGAGCTGGTTTAGTGAACCGTCAGATCC
GCTAGCGCTACCGGACTCAGATCTCGAGCTCAAGCTTCGAATTCTGCAGTCGACGGTACCGCGGGCCCGG
GATCCACCGGTCCCGCGACATGGCATTCAATTTTGGGGCTCCTTCGGGCACTTCGGGCACCTCTACAGCC
ACCGCGGCACCGGCGGGCGGGTTTGGCGGATTTGGAACAACAACTACAACTGCAGGCTCTGCATTCAGCT
TTTCTGCCCCAACAAACACAGGCAGTACAGGCCTTCTCGGCGGCACTCAGAACAAAGGTTTTGGCTTTGG
CACTGGTTTTGGCACATCGACGGGTACTGGCACTGGTTTAGGCACTGGCTTGGGAACCGGACTTGGATTC
GGAGGATTTAACACCCAGCAGCAGCAGCAGCAGCAGCAGACTTCTTTAGGCGGTCTCTTCAGTCAGCCTG
CACAGGCCCCTGCGCAGTCCAACCAACTCATCAACACTGCCAGCGCTCTTTCTGCTCCAACGCTATTGGG
GGATGAGAGAGATGCCATCTTGGCAAAGTGGAACCAGTTGCAGGCCTTCTGGGGAACAGGAAAAGGATAT
TTCAATAATAACATTCCTCCAGTGGAGTTTACACAGGAAAACCCCTTTTGCCGATTTAAGGCTGTCGGTT
ACAGTTGTATGCCCAATAACAAAGATGAAGATGGACTAGTGGTTCTAATTTTCAACAAAAAAGAAACAGA
TATTAGAAGCCAACAACAGCAGTTGGTAGAATCATTGCATAAAGTTCTGGGAGGAAACCAGACCCTCACT
GTCAATGTGGAGGGCATTAAGACACTGCCCGACGATCAGACAGAAGTTGTCATTTACATTGTTGAGCGCT
CTCCAAATGGCACCTCGAGAAGAGTTCCAGCGACAACGCTGTATGCCCACTTTGAGCAAGCCAACATTAA
AACACAGCTTCAGCAGCTTGGCGTGACCCTTTCTATGACCAGAACAGAGCTGTCTCCTGCTCAGATCAAG
CAGCTCCTACAGAACCCTCCTGCTGGTGTTGATCCCATTATTTGGGAACAGGCCAAGGTGGATAACCCGG
ATTCTGAAAAATTAATTCCTGTTCCAATGGTGGGTTTCAAAGAATTGCTTCGAAGACTGAAGGTTCAAGA
CCAGATGACTAAGCAGCACCAGACCAGATTAGATATCATATCTGAAGATATTAGTGAACTGCAAAAGAAT
CAAACTACAACTATGGCCAAAATAGCACAATACAAGAGGAAACTGATGGATCTCTCACACAGAACCTTAC
AGGTCCTAATCAAGCAGGAAATCCAGAGGAAGAGTGGCTATGCCATCCAGGCTGAGGAAGAACAGTTGCG
GGTTCAGCTAGATACGATTCAAGGAGAGCTGAATGCACCCACTCAGTTCAAAGGTCGACTGAATGAACTG
ATGTCCCAGATCAGGATGCAGAATCATTTTGGAGCTGTGAAATCTGAAGAAAAGTATTACATAGATGCAG
ACCTATTACGAGAGATCAAGCAGCATTTGAAACAGCAACAGGAAGGCCTTAGCCACCTGATTAGCATCAT
AAAAGACGACCTGGAAGATATCAAGCTGGTAGGGGGTGGCGGCAGCGAGGAGCTGTTCACCGGGGTGGTG
CCCATCCTGGTCGAGCTGGACGGCGACGTAAACGGCCACAAGTTCAGCGTGTCCGGCGAGGGCGAGGGCG
ATGCCACCTACGGCAAGCTGACCCTGAAGTTCATCTGCACCACCGGCAAGCTGCCCGTGCCCTGGCCCAC
CCTCGTGACCACCCTGACCTACGGCGTGCAGTGCTTCAGCCGCTACCCCGACCACATGAAGCAGCACGAC
TTCTTCAAGTCCGCCATGCCCGAAGGCTACGTCCAGGAGCGCACCATCTTCTTCAAGGACGACGGCAACT
ACAAGACCCGCGCCGAGGTGAAGTTCGAGGGCGACACCCTGGTGAACCGCATCGAGCTGAAGGGCATCGA
CTTCAAGGAGGACGGCAACATCCTGGGGCACAAGCTGGAGTACAACTACAACAGCCACAACGTCTATATC
ATGGCCGACAAGCAGAAGAACGGCATCAAGGTGAACTTCAAGATCCGCCACAACATCGAGGACGGCAGCG
TGCAGCTCGCCGACCACTACCAGCAGAACACCCCCATCGGCGACGGCCCCGTGCTGCTGCCCGACAACCA
CTACCTGAGCACCCAGTCCAAGCTGAGCAAAGACCCCAACGAGAAGCGCGATCACATGGTCCTGCTGGAG
TTCGTGACCGCCGCCGGGATCACTCTCGGCATGGACGAGCTGTACAAGGAGCATGGACTGAATGAGACCA
TCCACAGCAGAGGCGGGGTCTTTAGCTGACCATTGCGCTGTCCAGAGGTTCATAAAGCTGTGTACAAGTA
AAGCGGCCGCGACTCTAGATCATAATCAGCCATACCACATTTGTAGAGGTTTTACTTGCTTTAAAAAACC
TCCCACACCTCCCCCTGAACCTGAAACATAAAATGAATGCAATTGTTGTTGTTAACTTGTTTATTGCAGC
TTATAATGGTTACAAATAAAGCAATAGCATCACAAATTTCACAAATAAAGCATTTTTTTCACTGCATTCT
AGTTGTGGTTTGTCCAAACTCATCAATGTATCTTAAGGCGTAAATTGTAAGCGTTAATATTTTGTTAAAA
TTCGCGTTAAATTTTTGTTAAATCAGCTCATTTTTTAACCAATAGGCCGAAATCGGCAAAATCCCTTATA
AATCAAAAGAATAGACCGAGATAGGGT
[37 nt withheld, positions 3318-3354]
AAAGAACGTGGACTCCAACGTCAAAGG
[49 nt withheld, positions 3382-3430]
T
[91 nt withheld, positions 3432-3522]
G
[124 nt withheld, positions 3524-3647]
CAGGTGGCACTTTTCGGGGAAATGTGCGCGGAACCCCTATTTGTTTATTTTTCTAAATACATTCAAATAT
GTATCCGCTCATGAGACAATAACCCTGATAAATGCTTCAATAATATTGAAAAAGGAAGAGTCCTGAGGCG
GAAAGAACCAGCTGTGGAATGTGTGTCAGTTAGGGTGTGGAAAGTCCCCAGGCTCCCCAGCAGGCAGAAG
TATGCAAAGCATGCATCTCAATTAGTCAGCAACCAGGTGTGGAAAGTCCCCAGGCTCCCCAGCAGGCAGA
AGTATGCAAAGCATGCATCTCAATTAGTCAGCAACCATAGTCCCGCCCCTAACTCCGCCCATCCCGCCCC
TAACTCCGCCCAGTTCCGCCCATTCTCCGCCCCATGGCTGACTAATTTTTTTTATTTATGCAGAGGCCGA
GGCCGCCTCGGCCTCTGAGCTATTCCAGAAGTAGTGAGGAGGCTTTTTTGGAGGCCTAGGCTTTTGCAAA
GATCGATCAAGAGACAGGATGAGGATCGTTTCGCATGATTGAACAAGATGGATTGCACGCAGGTTCTCCG
GCCGCTTGGGTGGAGAGGCTATTCGGCTATGACTGGGCACAACAGACAATCGGCTGCTCTGATGCCGCCG
TGTTCCGGCTGTCAGCGCAGGGGCGCCCGGTTCTTTTTGTCAAGACCGACCTGTCCGGTGCCCTGAATGA
ACTGCAAGACGAGGCAGCGCGGCTATCGTGGCTGGCCACGACGGGCGTTCCTTGCGCAGCTGTGCTCGAC
GTTGTCACTGAAGCGGGAAGGGACTGGCTGCTATTGGGCGAAGTGCCGGGGCAGGATCTCCTGTCATCTC
ACCTTGCTCCTGCCGAGAAAGTATCCATCATGGCTGATGCAATGCGGCGGCTGCATACGCTTGATCCGGC
TACCTGCCCATTCGACCACCAAGCGAAACATCGCATCGAGCGAGCACGTACTCGGATGGAAGCCGGTCTT
GTCGATCAGGATGATCTGGACGAAGAGCATCAGGGGCTCGCGCCAGCCGAACTGTTCGCCAGGCTCAAGG
CGAGCATGCCCGACGGCGAGGATCTCGTCGTGACCCATGGCGATGCCTGCTTGCCGAATATCATGGTGGA
AAATGGCCGCTTTTCTGGATTCATCGACTGTGGCCGGCTGGGTGTGGCGGACCGCTATCAGGACATAGCG
TTGGCTACCCGTGATATTGCTGAAGAGCTTGGCGGCGAATGGGCTGACCGCTTCCTCGTGCTTTACGGTA
TCGCCGCTCCCGATTCGCAGCGCATCGCCTTCTATCGCCTTCTTGACGAGTTCTTCTGAGCGGGACTCTG
GGGTTCGAAATGACCGACCAAGCGACGCCCAACCTGCCATCACGAGATTTCGATTCCACCGCCGCCTTCT
ATGAAAGGTTGGGCTTCGGAATCGTTTTCCGGGACGCCGGCTGGATGATCCTCCAGCGCGGGGATCTCAT
GCTGGAGTTCTTCGCCCACCCTAGGGGGAGGCTAACTGAAACACGGAAGGAGACAATACCGGAAGGAACC
CGCGCTATGACGGCAATAAAAAGACAGAATAAAACGCACGGTGTTGGGTCGTTTGTTCATAAACGCGGGG
TTCGGTCCCAGGGCTGGCACTCTGTCGATACCCCACCGAGACCCCATTGGGGCCAATACGCCCGCGTTTC
TTCCTTTTCCCCACCCCACCCCCCAAGTTCGGGTGAAGGCCCAGGGCTCGCAGCCAACGTCGGGGCGGCA
GGCCCTGCCATAGCCTCAGGTTACTCATATATACTTTAGATTGATTTAAAACTTCATTTTTAATTTAAAA
GGATCTAGGTGAAGATCCTTTTTGATAATCTCATGACCAAAATCCCTTAACGTGAGTTTTCGTTCCACTG
AGCGTCAGACCCCGTAGAAAAGATCAAAGGATCTTCTTGAGATCCTTTTTTTCTGCGCGTAATCTGCTGC
TTGCAAACAAAAAAACCACCGCTACCAGCGGTGGTTTGTTTGCCGGATCAAGAGCTACCAACTCTTTTTC
CGAAGGTAACTGGCTTCAGCAGAGCGCAGATACCAAATACTGTTCTTCTAGTGTAGCCGTAGTTAGGCCA
CCACTTCAAGAACTCTGTAGCACCGCCTACATACCTCGCTCTGCTAATCCTGTTACCAGTGGCTGCTGCC
AGTGGCGATAAGTCGTGTCTTACCGGGTTGGACTCAAGACGATAGTTACCGGATAAGGCGCAGCGGTCGG
GCTGAACGGGGGGTTCGTGCACACAGCCCAGCTTGGAGCGAACGACCTACACCGAACTGAGATACCTACA
GCGTGAGCTATGAGAAAGCGCCACGCTTCCCGAAGGGAGAAAGGCGGACAGGTATCCGGTAAGCGGCAGG
GTCGGAACAGGAGAGCGCACGAGGGAGCTTCCAGGGGGAAACGCCTGGTATCTTTATAGTCCTGTCGGGT
TTCGCCACCTCTGACTTGAGCGTCGATTTTTGTGATGCTCGTCAGGGGGGCGGAGCCTATGGAAAAACGC
CAGCAACGCGGCCTTTTTACGGTTCCTGGCCTTTTGCTGGCCTTTTGCTCACATGTTCTTTCCTGCGTTA
TCCCCTGATTCTGTGGATAACCGTATTACCGCCATGCATTAGTTATTAATAGTAATCAATTACGGGGTC
Features (pLannotate 1.2.2; 16 found; start..end, strand, type, name):
     31..334     +  enhancer       CMV enhancer: human cytomegalovirus immediate early enhancer
    335..538     +  promoter       CMV promoter: human cytomegalovirus (CMV) immediate early promoter
    561..641     +  misc_feature   MCS: multiple cloning site
    650..2149    +  CDS            Nup54: NUP54_RAT - Experimental evidence at protein level: Swiss-Prot protein existence level 1. Component of the nuclear pore complex, a complex required for the trafficking across the nuclear membrane. From Rattus norvegicus (Rat).
   2145..2848    +  CDS            mEGFP (fragment): enhanced GFP with monomerizing A206K mutation (Zacharias et al., 2002) mammalian codon-optimized
   2958..3041    +  CDS            large T antigen (fragment): large T antigen from SV40 (simian virus 40)
   3064..3185    +  polyA_signal   SV40 poly(A) signal: SV40 polyadenylation signal
   3219..3647    -  rep_origin     f1 ori (sequence partly withheld): f1 bacteriophage origin of replication; arrow indicates direction of (+) strand synthesis
   3674..3778    +  promoter       AmpR promoter: bla
   3780..4137    +  promoter       SV40 promoter: SV40 enhancer and early promoter
   4172..4966    +  CDS            NeoR/KanR: aminoglycoside phosphotransferase from Tn5; aph(3')-II (or nptII); confers resistance to neomycin, kanamycin, and G418 (Geneticin®)
   4987..5139    +  CDS            ble (fragment): BLE_KLEPN - Experimental evidence at protein level: Swiss-Prot protein existence level 1. Binding protein with a strong affinity to the bleomycin family of antibiotics. Binds to CL990; an antimitotic-antibiotic compound. From Klebsiella pneumoniae.
   5198..5245    +  polyA_signal   HSV TK poly(A) signal: herpes simplex virus thymidine kinase polyadenylation signal (Cole and Stacy, 1985)
   5336..5352    -  polyA_signal   bGH poly(A) signal (fragment): bovine growth hormone polyadenylation signal
   5574..6162    +  rep_origin     ori: high-copy-number ColE1/pMB1/pBR322/pUC origin of replication
   6277..6306    +  enhancer       CMV enhancer (fragment): human cytomegalovirus immediate early enhancer
