[The description below was written by a language model from this plasmid's Addgene catalogue record and pLannotate feature annotations shown in this document.]
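Description:
Nup54-mEGFP494(flex0) is a 6.3 kb mammalian expression plasmid encoding the nuclear pore complex component Nup54 fused to monomeric EGFP. The backbone is not named in the record, but the feature layout is typical of the EGFP-N/C family of vectors: a high-copy ColE1/pUC origin for propagation in E. coli, an f1 origin, and a dual-purpose NeoR/KanR cassette. That cassette is driven by a bacterial (bla) promoter for kanamycin selection in bacteria and by the SV40 early promoter, with an HSV TK polyadenylation signal, so it can also support G418 selection in mammalian cells.

The payload is transcribed from the CMV immediate-early enhancer and promoter and terminated by an SV40 poly(A) signal. The Nup54 coding region is followed directly by an mEGFP fragment carrying the monomerizing A206K mutation. According to the catalogue entry, the mEGFP lacks its first five amino acids, is placed at amino acid position 494 of Nup54, and carries a five-residue flexible linker at its carboxyl end. This is consistent with the roughly 100 nt gap between the annotated mEGFP and the downstream vector elements, which may hold the linker and remaining Nup54 residues, although the table does not annotate them. The truncated fluorophore joined without an amino-terminal linker suggests a deliberately constrained attachment to the nucleoporin, but the record does not state the intended experiment beyond mammalian expression.

One discrepancy is worth noting: the catalogue lists the insert as human NUP54, whereas the automated annotation matched the coding sequence best to the rat Nup54 protein. The record cannot settle the species of origin.
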