Addgene plasmid #163429: Nup54-mEGFP494(flex0)
Purpose: Mammalian expression of Nup54 with a mEGFP (missing the first 5 amino acids) at amino acid position 494 with a flexible linker of 5 amino acids at the carboxyl end of the mEGFP
Depositing lab: Sanford Simon. Depositing organization: Rockefeller University.
Backbone
  Vector backbone: Unspecified
  Vector type: Mammalian Expression
Growth in bacteria
  Bacterial resistance: Kanamycin, 50 μg/mL
  Growth temperature: 37°C
  Growth strain: DH5alpha
  Copy number: High Copy
Gene/Insert
  Gene/Insert name: Nup54
  Species: H. sapiens (human)
  Entrez Gene: NUP54
  Promoter: CMV
  Tag / fusion protein: mEGFP (C terminal on insert)
  Cloning method: Gibson Cloning
Terms and licenses: Academic/Nonprofit Terms; Industry Terms: Not Available to Industry
How to cite: Nup54-mEGFP494(flex0) was a gift from Sanford Simon (Addgene plasmid # 163429 ; http://n2t.net/addgene:163429 ; RRID:Addgene_163429)
